>Addgene plasmid #23818 | pDONR223-STK3 | depositor partial sequence | sequence record 11091 | Author sequence
ATGGAGCAGCCGCCGGCGCCTAAGAGTAAACTAAAAAAGCTGAGTGAAGACAGTTTGACTAAGCAGCCTG
AAGAAGTTTTTGATGTATTAGAGAAGCTTGGAGAAGGGTCTTATGGAAGTGTATTTAAAGCAATACACAA
GGAATCCGGTCAAGTTGTCGCAATTAAACAAGTACCTGTTGAATCAGATCTTCAGGAAATAATCAAAGAA
ATTTCCATAATGCAGCAATGTGACAGCCCATATGTTGTAAAGTACTATGGCAGTTATTTTAAGAATACAG
ACCTCTGGATTGTTATGGAGTACTGTGGCGCTGGCTCTGTCTCAGACATAATTAGATTACGAAACAAGAC
ATTAATAGAAGATGAAATTGCAACCATTCTTAAATCTACATTGAAAGGACTAGAATATTTGCACTTTATG
AGAAAAATACACAGAGATATAAAAGCTGGAAATATTCTCCTCAATACAGAAGGACATGCAAAATTGGCAG
ATTTTGGAGTGGCTGGTCAGTTAACAGATACAATGGCAAAACGCAATACTGTAATAGGAACTCCATTTTG
GATGGCTCCTGAGGTGATTCAAGAAATAGGCTATAACTGTGTGGCCGACATCTGGTCCCTTGGCATTACT
TCTATAGAAATGGCTGAAGGAAAACCTCCTTATGCTGATATACATCCAATGAGGGCTATTTTTATGATTC
CCACAAATCCACCACCAACATTCAGAAAGCCAGAACTTTGGTCCGATGATTTCACCGATTTTGTTAAAAA
GTGTTTGGTGAAGAATCCTGAGCAGAGAGCTACTGCAACACAACTTTTACAGCATCCTTTTATCAAGAAT
GCCAAACCTGTATCAATATTAAGAGACCTGATCACAGAAGCTATGGAGATCAAAGCTAAAAGACATGAGG
AACAGCAACGAGAATTGGAAGAGGAAGAAGAAAATTCGGATGAAGATGAGCTGGATTCCCACACCATGGT
GAAGACTAGTGTGGAGAGTGTGGGCACCATGCGGGCCACAAGCACGATGAGTGAAGGGGCCCAGACCATG
ATTGAACATAATAGCACGATGTTGGAATCCGACTTGGGGACCATGGTGATAAACAGTGAGGATGAGGAAG
AAGAAGATGGAACTATGAAAAGAAATGCAACCTCACCACAAGTACAAAGACCATCTTTCATGGACTACTT
TGATAAGCAAGACTTCAAGAATAAGAGTCACGAAAACTGTAATCAGAACATGCATGAACCCTTCCCTATG
TCCAAAAACGTTTTTCCTGATAACTGGAAAGTTCCTCAAGATGGAGACTTTGACTTTTTGAAAAATCTAA
GTTTAGAAGAACTACAGATGCGGTTAAAAGCACTGGACCCCATGATGGAACGGGAGATAGAAGAACTTCG
TCAGAGATACACTGCGAAAAGACAGCCCATTCTGGATGCGATGGATGCAAAGAAAAGAAGGCAGCAAAAC
TTTTGA
