>Addgene plasmid #23818 | pDONR223-STK3 | addgene partial sequence | sequence record 29638 | 23818 with M13pUC-fwd
CGGGCCCAATAATGATTTTATTTTGACTGATAGTGACCTGTTCGTTGCAACAAATTGATGAGCAATGCTT
TTTTATAATGCCAACTTTGTACAAAAAAGTTGGCATGGAGCAGCCGCCGGCGCCTAAGAGTAAACTAAAA
AAGCTGAGTGAAGACAGTTTGACTAAGCAGCCTGAAGAAGTTTTTGATGTATTAGAGAAGCTTGGAGAAG
GGTCTTATGGAAGTGTATTTAAAGCAATACACAAGGAATCCGGTCAAGTTGTCGCAATTAAACAAGTACC
TGTTGAATCAGATCTTCAGGAAATAATCAAAGAAATTTCCATAATGCAGCAATGTGACAGCCCATATGTT
GTAAAGTACTATGGCAGTTATTTTAAGAATACAGACCTCTGGATTGTTATGGAGTACTGTGGCGCTGGCT
CTGTCTCAGACATAATTAGATTACGAAACAAGACATTAATAGAAGATGAAATTGCAACCATTCTTAAATC
TACATTGAAAGGACTAGAATATTTGCACTTTATGAGAAAAATACACAGAGATATAAAAGCTGGAAATATT
CTCCTCAATACAGAAGGACATGCAAAATTGGCAGATTTTGGAGTGGCTGGTCAGTTAACAGATACAATGG
CAAAACGCAATACTGTAATAGGAACTCCATTTTGGATGGCTCCTGAGGTGATTCAAGAAATAGGCTATAA
CTGTGTGGGCCGACATCTGGTCCCTT
