[The description below was written by a language model from this plasmid's Addgene catalogue record.]
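Description:
pDONR223-STK3 is a Gateway entry-type clone built in the pDONR223 donor backbone (about 5 kb without insert), carrying the human STK3 open reading frame, which encodes serine/threonine kinase 3, also known as MST2 or KRS1. It is a purely bacterial shuttle for the ORF: it is maintained at high copy in standard E. coli cloning strains and selected with spectinomycin. No feature table accompanies the record, so the origin of replication, the exact recombination sites flanking the insert and other backbone elements are not itemised. Because the insert was introduced by Gateway cloning into a donor vector, it would normally be flanked by attL-type sites suitable for an LR reaction. M13 forward and reverse priming sites in the backbone are listed for reading into the two ends of the insert.

The insert of roughly 1.5 kb is supplied without a stop codon. This "open" configuration is deliberate: when the ORF is recombined into a destination vector, it can read through into a C-terminal epitope tag and the stop codon supplied by that vector. The record states no promoter for the insert, and the depositors specify that the plasmid is not to be transfected directly. Instead it serves as a source clone for transferring STK3 into expression vectors. The depositors point to a set of companion lentiviral destination vectors (the pLX30x series) for expression in mammalian cells. The clone belongs to a kinase ORF collection associated with a study of resistance to RAF inhibition through MAP kinase pathway reactivation, where such ORFs were used for gain-of-function expression work.
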