Addgene plasmid #23818: pDONR223-STK3
Depositing lab: William Hahn & David Root. Depositing organization: Dana-Farber Cancer Institute. Publication: COT drives resistance to RAF inhibition through MAP kinase pathway reactivation. Johannessen CM, Boehm JS, Kim SY, Thomas SR, Wardwell L, Johnson LA, Emery CM, Stransky N, Cogdill AP, Barretina J, Caponigro G, Hieronymus H, Murray RR, Salehi-Ashtiani K, Hill DE, Vidal M, Zhao JJ, Yang X, Alkan O, Kim S, Harris JL, Wilson CJ, Myer VE, Finan PM, Root DE, Roberts TM, Golub T, Flaherty KT, Dummer R, Weber BL, Sellers WR, Schlegel R, Wargo JA, Hahn WC, Garraway LA. Nature. 2010 Dec 16;468(7326):968-72. doi: 10.1038/nature09627 PubMed 21107320.
Backbone
  Vector backbone: pDONR223
  Backbone manufacturer: Invitrogen
  Backbone size w/o insert (bp): 5005
  Vector type: Gateway Donor vector
Growth in bacteria
  Bacterial resistance: Spectinomycin, 50 μg/mL
  Growth temperature: 37°C
  Growth strain: DH5alpha
  Copy number: High Copy
Gene/Insert
  Gene/Insert name: STK3 (alt name: serine/threonine kinase 3 (STE20 homolog, yeast))
  Species: H. sapiens (human)
  Insert size (bp): 1476
  Entrez Gene: STK3 (a.k.a. KRS1, MST2)
  Cloning method: Gateway Cloning
  Sequencing primers: 5′ M13pUC-fwd; 3′ M13rev
Terms and licenses: Academic/Nonprofit Terms; Industry Terms: Not Available to Industry
Depositor comments: The ORF has no Stop codon. This design enables easy recombination into a destination vector to add an epitope tag of choice and Stop codon to the ORF. Do NOT use this plasmid directly for transfections. A set of 4 custom lentiviral vectors is available ( pLX301 (http://www.addgene.org/25895/) , pLX302 (http://www.addgene.org/25896/) , pLX303 (http://www.addgene.org/25897/) , pLX304 (http://www.addgene.org/25890/) ) to be used to express these ORFs in mammalian cells. These plasmids are not included in the kit and must be ordered separately.
How to cite: pDONR223-STK3 was a gift from William Hahn & David Root (Addgene plasmid # 23818 ; http://n2t.net/addgene:23818 ; RRID:Addgene_23818)
